Addgene plasmid #62137: pMuLE ENTR U6 n.s shRNA R4-R3
Purpose: MuLE (Multiple Lentiviral Expression) Entry vector containing a U6 promoter and a non-silencing (scrambled) shRNA module. Compatible with MultiSite Gateway cloning
Depositing lab: Ian Frew. Depositing organization: University of Zurich. Publication: A versatile modular vector system for rapid combinatorial mammalian genetics. Albers J, Danzer C, Rechsteiner M, Lehmann H, Brandt LP, Hejhal T, Catalano A, Busenhart P, Goncalves AF, Brandt S, Bode PK, Bode-Lesniewska B, Wild PJ, Frew IJ. J Clin Invest. 2015 Mar 9. pii: 79743. doi: 10.1172/JCI79743. PubMed 25751063.
Backbone
  Vector backbone: N/A
  Vector type: Mammalian Expression, RNAi ; MuLE Gateway Entry Vector
Growth in bacteria
  Bacterial resistance: Kanamycin, 50 μg/mL
  Growth temperature: 37°C
  Growth strain: DH5alpha
  Copy number: High Copy
Gene/Insert
  Gene/Insert name: non-silencing (scrambled) shRNA
  Species: Synthetic
  Promoter: U6
  Cloning method: Gateway Cloning
  Sequencing primers: 5′ M13-fwd; 3′ M13-rev
Terms and licenses: Academic/Nonprofit Terms; Industry Terms: Not Available to Industry
Depositor comments: Please note that the n.s. shRNA contains an additional "C" nucleotide compared to the depositors reference sequence. The sequence between AgeI and EcoRI is 5' -ccggtcCtaaggttaagtcgccctcgctcgagcgagggcgacttaaccttaggtttttg - 3'.
How to cite: pMuLE ENTR U6 n.s shRNA R4-R3 was a gift from Ian Frew (Addgene plasmid # 62137 ; http://n2t.net/addgene:62137 ; RRID:Addgene_62137)
