[The description below was written by a language model from this plasmid's Addgene catalogue record and pLannotate feature annotations shown in this document.]
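Description:
pMuLE ENTR U6 n.s shRNA R4-R3 is a small (about 3 kb) MultiSite Gateway entry plasmid from the MuLE (Multiple Lentiviral Expression) modular vector system. It is not itself a lentiviral vector. It serves as a donor of one expression module that is recombined, together with other entry modules, into a lentiviral destination backbone. The record names no parental backbone, but the annotated features are typical of a Gateway entry clone. These include a high-copy ColE1/pUC-type origin, a kanamycin resistance gene (aph(3')-Ia) for selection in E. coli, and rrnB T1 and T2 terminators that insulate the cassette from read-through transcription. A T7 promoter and short lacI and lacZα remnants are also present and appear to be leftovers with no stated function.

The payload is a human U6 RNA polymerase III promoter driving a synthetic non-silencing (scrambled) short hairpin RNA. The hairpin itself is not annotated in the feature table, but the depositor places it between AgeI and EcoRI sites and notes that it carries one extra C nucleotide relative to their reference sequence. The cassette is flanked by Gateway recombination sites. An attR3 site lies on one side, and on the other is a site the software labels as attR1 overlapping an attB4 core, which is consistent with the attR4 implied by the "R4-R3" name. These sites fix the position and orientation of the module in a multi-fragment LR assembly. The construct is typically used to supply a negative-control shRNA at that slot when building combinatorial lentiviral vectors for RNAi in mammalian cells, alongside matched vectors carrying targeting hairpins.
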