Features (pLannotate 1.2.2; 11 found; start..end, strand, type, name):
      8..131     +  protein_bind   attR3: mutant version of attR; recombination site for the Gateway® LR reaction LR Clonase™
    187..205     -  promoter       T7 promoter: promoter for bacteriophage T7 RNA polymerase
    339..1148    +  CDS            KanR: aminoglycoside phosphotransferase; aph(3')-Ia; confers resistance to kanamycin in bacteria or G418 (Geneticin®) in eukaryotes
   1295..1883    +  rep_origin     ori: high-copy-number ColE1/pMB1/pBR322/pUC origin of replication
   2066..2158    +  CDS            lacI (fragment): lac repressor; lacI; The lac repressor binds to the lac operator to inhibit transcription in E. coli. This inhibition can be relieved by adding lactose or isopropyl-β-D-thiogalactopyranoside (IPTG).
   2213..2240    -  terminator     rrnB T2 terminator: transcription terminator T2 from the E. coli rrnB gene
   2372..2415    +  terminator     rrnB T1 terminator: Escherichia coli rrnB; transcription terminator T1 from the E. coli rrnB gene
   2462..2498    -  CDS            lacZα (fragment): LacZα fragment of β-galactosidase; lacZ fragment
   2548..2667    -  protein_bind   attR1: mutant version of attR; recombination site for the Gateway® LR reaction LR Clonase™
   2651..2671    -  protein_bind   attB4: mutant version of attB; core recombination site for the Gateway® BP reaction BP Clonase™
   2714..2954    +  promoter       U6 promoter: RNA polymerase III promoter for human U6 snRNA
>Addgene plasmid #62137 | pMuLE ENTR U6 n.s shRNA R4-R3 | depositor full sequence | sequence record 112694 | pMuLE ENTR U6 n.s shRNA R4-R3 sequence 3019 bps
AATTCGACAACTTTGTATAATAAAGTTGAACGAGAAACGTAAAATGATATAAATATCAATATATTAAATT
AGATTTTGCATAAAAAACAGACTACATAATACTGTAAAACACAACATATCCAGTCACTATGAATCAACTA
CTTAGATGGTATTAGTGACCTGTACTGCAGGGCGGCCGCGATATCCCCTATAGTGAGTCGTATTACATGG
TCATAGCTGTTTCCTGGCAGCTCTGGCCCGTGTCTCAAAATCTCTGATGTTACATTGCACAAGATAAAAA
TATATCATCATGAACAATAAAACTGTCTGCTTACATAAACAGTAATACAAGGGGTGTTATGAGCCATATT
CAACGGGAAACGTCGAGGCCGCGATTAAATTCCAACATGGATGCTGATTTATATGGGTATAAATGGGCTC
GCGATAATGTCGGGCAATCAGGTGCGACAATCTATCGCTTGTATGGGAAGCCCGATGCGCCAGAGTTGTT
TCTGAAACATGGCAAAGGTAGCGTTGCCAATGATGTTACAGATGAGATGGTCAGACTAAACTGGCTGACG
GAATTTATGCCTCTTCCGACCATCAAGCATTTTATCCGTACTCCTGATGATGCATGGTTACTCACCACTG
CGATCCCCGGAAAAACAGCATTCCAGGTATTAGAAGAATATCCTGATTCAGGTGAAAATATTGTTGATGC
GCTGGCAGTGTTCCTGCGCCGGTTGCATTCGATTCCTGTTTGTAATTGTCCTTTTAACAGCGATCGCGTA
TTTCGTCTCGCTCAGGCGCAATCACGAATGAATAACGGTTTGGTTGATGCGAGTGATTTTGATGACGAGC
GTAATGGCTGGCCTGTTGAACAAGTCTGGAAAGAAATGCATAAACTTTTGCCATTCTCACCGGATTCAGT
CGTCACTCATGGTGATTTCTCACTTGATAACCTTATTTTTGACGAGGGGAAATTAATAGGTTGTATTGAT
GTTGGACGAGTCGGAATCGCAGACCGATACCAGGATCTTGCCATCCTATGGAACTGCCTCGGTGAGTTTT
CTCCTTCATTACAGAAACGGCTTTTTCAAAAATATGGTATTGATAATCCTGATATGAATAAATTGCAGTT
TCATTTGATGCTCGATGAGTTTTTCTAATCAGAATTGGTTAATTGGTTGTAACACTGGCAGAGCATTACG
CTGACTTGACGGGACGGCGCAAGCTCATGACCAAAATCCCTTAACGTGAGTTACGCGTCGTTCCACTGAG
CGTCAGACCCCGTAGAAAAGATCAAAGGATCTTCTTGAGATCCTTTTTTTCTGCGCGTAATCTGCTGCTT
GCAAACAAAAAAACCACCGCTACCAGCGGTGGTTTGTTTGCCGGATCAAGAGCTACCAACTCTTTTTCCG
AAGGTAACTGGCTTCAGCAGAGCGCAGATACCAAATACTGTTCTTCTAGTGTAGCCGTAGTTAGGCCACC
ACTTCAAGAACTCTGTAGCACCGCCTACATACCTCGCTCTGCTAATCCTGTTACCAGTGGCTGCTGCCAG
TGGCGATAAGTCGTGTCTTACCGGGTTGGACTCAAGACGATAGTTACCGGATAAGGCGCAGCGGTCGGGC
TGAACGGGGGGTTCGTGCACACAGCCCAGCTTGGAGCGAACGACCTACACCGAACTGAGATACCTACAGC
GTGAGCTATGAGAAAGCGCCACGCTTCCCGAAGGGAGAAAGGCGGACAGGTATCCGGTAAGCGGCAGGGT
CGGAACAGGAGAGCGCACGAGGGAGCTTCCAGGGGGAAACGCCTGGTATCTTTATAGTCCTGTCGGGTTT
CGCCACCTCTGACTTGAGCGTCGATTTTTGTGATGCTCGTCAGGGGGGCGGAGCCTATGGAAAAACGCCA
GCAACGCGGCCTTTTTACGGTTCCTGGCCTTTTGCTGGCCTTTTGCTCACATGTTCTTTCCTGCGTTATC
CCCTGATTCTGTGGATAACCGTATTACCGCCTTTGAGTGAGCTGATACCGCTCGCCGCAGCCGAACGACC
GAGCGCAGCGAGTCAGTGAGCGAGGAAGCGGAAGAGCGCCCAATACGCAAACCGCCTCTCCCCGCGCGTT
GGCCGATTCATTAATGCAGCTGGCACGACAGGTTTCCCGACTGGAAAGCGGGCAGTGAGCGCAACGCAAT
TAATACGCGTACCGCTAGCCAGGAAGAGTTTGTAGAAACGCAAAAAGGCCATCCGTCAGGATGGCCTTCT
GCTTAGTTTGATGCCTGGCAGTTTATGGCGGGCGTCCTGCCCGCCACCCTCCGGGCCGTTGCTTCACAAC
GTTCAAATCCGCTCCCGGCGGATTTGTCCTACTCAGGAGAGCGTTCACCGACAAACAACAGATAAAACGA
AAGGCCCAGTCTTCCGACTGAGCCTTTCGTTTTATTTGATGCCTGGCAGTTCCCTACTCTCGCGTTAACG
CTAGCATGGATGTTTTCCCAGTCACGACGTTGTAAAACGACGGCCAGTCTTAAGCTCGGGCCCCTACAGG
TCACTAATACCATCTAAGTAGTTGATTCATAGTGACTGGATATGTTGTGTTTTACAGTATTATGTAGTCT
GTTTTTTATGCAAAATCTAATTTAATATATTGATATTTATATCATTTTACGTTTCTCGTTCAACTTTTCT
ATACAAAGTTGCTATCGATCCGAGACTAGCCTCGAGCGGCCGCCCCCTTCACCGAGGGCCTATTTCCCAT
GATTCCTTCATATTTGCATATACGATACAAGGCTGTTAGAGAGATAATTGGAATTAATTTGACTGTAAAC
ACAAAGATATTAGTACAAAATACGTGACGTAGAAAGTAATAATTTCTTGGGTAGTTTGCAGTTTTAAAAT
TATGTTTTAAAATGGACTATCATATGCTTACCGTAACTTGAAAGTATTTCGATTTCTTGGCTTTATATAT
CTTGTGGAAAGGACGAAACACCGGTCCTAAGGTTAAGTCGCCCTCGCTCGAGCGAGGGCGACTTAACCTT
AGGTTTTTG
