>Addgene plasmid #62137 | pMuLE ENTR U6 n.s shRNA R4-R3 | addgene partial sequence | sequence record 108830 | M13-F20 5'-TGTAAAACGACGGCCAGT-3'
TCTAAGTAGTTGATTCATAGTGACTGGATATGTTGTGTTTTACAGTATTATGTAGTCTGTTTTTTATGCA
AAATCTAATTTAATATATTGATATTTATATCATTTTACGTTTCTCGTTCAACTTTTCTATACAAAGTTGC
TATCGATCCGAGACTAGCCTCGAGCGGCCGCCCCCTTCACCGAGGGCCTATTTCCCATGATTCCTTCATA
TTTGCATATACGATACAAGGCTGTTAGAGAGATAATTGGAATTAATTTGACTGTAAACACAAAGATATTA
GTACAAAATACGTGACGTAGAAAGTAATAATTTCTTGGGTAGTTTGCAGTTTTAAAATTATGTTTTAAAA
TGGACTATCATATGCTTACCGTAACTTGAAAGTATTTCGATTTCTTGG
