>Addgene plasmid #62137 | pMuLE ENTR U6 n.s shRNA R4-R3 | addgene partial sequence | sequence record 109790 | M13-Rev 5'-CAGGAAACAGCTATGACC-3'
TCACTAATACCATCTAAGTAGTTGATTCATAGTGACTGGATATGTTGTGTTTTACAGTATTATGTAGTCT
GTTTTTTATGCAAAATCTAATTTAATATATTGATATTTATATCATTTTACGTTTCTCGTTCAACTTTATT
ATACAAAGTTGTCGAATTCAAAAACCTAAGGTTAAGTCG
