>Addgene plasmid #62137 | pMuLE ENTR U6 n.s shRNA R4-R3 | addgene partial sequence | sequence record 112692 | hU6-F 5'-GAGGGCCTATTTCCCATGATT-3'
GGCTGTTAGAGAGATAATTGGAATTAATTTGACTGTAAACACAAAGATATTAGTACAAAATACGTGACGT
AGAAAGTAATAATTTCTTGGGTAGTTTGCAGTTTTAAAATTATGTTTTAAAATGGACTATCATATGCTTA
CCGTAACTTGAAAGTATTTCGATTTCTTGGCTTTATATATCTTGTGGAAAGGACGAAACACCGGTCCTAA
GGTTAAGTCG
